>Addgene plasmid #114442 | pCR8 PALI1 | addgene full sequence | sequence record 221175 | Addgene NGS Result
CTTTCCTGCGTTATCCCCTGATTCTGTGGATAACCGTATTACCGCCTTTGAGTGAGCTGATACCGCTCGC
CGCAGCCGAACGACCGAGCGCAGCGAGTCAGTGAGCGAGGAAGCGGAAGAGCGCCCAATACGCAAACCGC
CTCTCCCCGCGCGTTGGCCGATTCATTAATGCAGCTGGCACGACAGGTTTCCCGACTGGAAAGCGGGCAG
TGAGCGCAACGCAATTAATACGCGTACCGCTAGCCAGGAAGAGTTTGTAGAAACGCAAAAAGGCCATCCG
TCAGGATGGCCTTCTGCTTAGTTTGATGCCTGGCAGTTTATGGCGGGCGTCCTGCCCGCCACCCTCCGGG
CCGTTGCTTCACAACGTTCAAATCCGCTCCCGGCGGATTTGTCCTACTCAGGAGAGCGTTCACCGACAAA
CAACAGATAAAACGAAAGGCCCAGTCTTCCGACTGAGCCTTTCGTTTTATTTGATGCCTGGCAGTTCCCT
ACTCTCGCGTTAACGCTAGCATGGATGTTTTCCCAGTCACGACGTTGTAAAACGACGGCCAGTCTTAAGC
TCGGGCCCCAAATAATGATTTTATTTTGACTGATAGTGACCTGTTCGTTGCAACAAATTGATGAGCAATG
CTTTTTTATAATGCCAACTTTGTACAAAAAAGCAGGCTCCGAATTCGCCCTTATGCAGCGAATGATCCAA
CAATTTGCTGCTGAATATACCTCAAAAAATAGCTCTACTCAGGACCCCAGCCAGCCCAATAGCACAAAGA
ACCAAAGCCTGCCGAAAGCATCTCCAGTCACCACCTCTCCCACGGCTGCAACTACTCAGAACCCTGTGCT
CAGCAAACTTCTCATGGCTGACCAAGACTCACCTCTGGACCTTACTGTCAGA
[60 nt withheld, positions 893-952]
CCATGTGCTGGCAGCACTTCCCTGAGCCACTCTCCAGGCTGCTCCAGTACTCAAGGGAACGGTGAGAACT
CAACAGAGGCAAAAGCAGTAGATTCTAACAATCAGTCGAAGTCCCCACTGGAGAAATTTATGGTCAAACT
GTGTACTCATCATCAAAAGCAATTCATTCGTGTTCTGAACGACCTGTACACTGAATCTCAACCAGGCACT
GAGGACCTGCAGCCTTCTGATTCGGGAGCAATGGATGTATCCACTTGCAATGCTGGCTGTGCCCAGCTCA
GCACCAAACATAAGGAAAAAGATGCTCTGTGTCTCGATATGAAGTCTTCTGCTTCTGTAGATTTGTTCGT
AGACTCGTCAGACTCTCACAGCCCTCTACACTTGACGGAACAGACCCCGAAGAAGCCTCCTCCTGAGATA
AACCCTGTAGATGGAAGAGAGAATGCCTTGACTGTTGTCCAGAAAGATTCCTCTGAACTTCCAACCACTA
AATCGAATTCTATTAATAGCAGTTCAGTGGATAGTTTCACTCCGGGATACCTCACTGCATCTAATTGTTC
CTCAGTGAACTTCCACCACATCCCTAAAATCTTGGAGGGGCAGACCACTGGACAAGAGCAAGACACAAAT
GTGAACATATGTGAGGATGGTAAAGACCATATGCAGAGTTCAGCTTTAGTAGAAAGTCTAATTACAGTAA
AAATGGCAGCTGAGAATAGTGAGGAAGGCAATACCTGTATTATTCCTCAAAGAAATTTGTTCAAAGCTTT
ATCAGAAGAGGCTTGGAACTCAGGGTTTATGGGGAACTCATCTAGAACTGCTGACAAAGAGAATACTTTA
CAGTGTCCAAAAACACCTTTGCGCCAGGATTTAGAGGCAAATGAACAAGATGCAAGGCCAAAGCAAGAGA
ACCATCTTCACTCTCTGGGAAGAAATAAGGTGGGTTACCATTTACATCCCAGTGATAAGGGCCAGTTTGA
TCATTCCAAAGATGGTTGGTTAGGCCCCGGCCCTATGCCAGCTGTACACAAAGCGGCAAATGGACACTCA
AGAACCAAGATGATATCAACCTCCATCAAGACAGCTCGGAAAAGTAAAAGGGCATCAGGGCTGAGGATAA
ATGATTATGATAACCAGTGTGATGTTGTTTATATCAGTCAACCAATAACAGAATGCCACTTTGAGAATCA
AAAATCAATATTATCTTCTCGGAAAACAGCCAGAAAGAGTACTCGAGGATACTTTTTCAATGGTGACTGT
TGTGAGCTGCCAACTGTTCGTACACTGGCCAGAAATTTACACTCCCAGGAAAAAGCAAGCTGCTCAGCAT
TGGCATCAGAGGCAGTTTTCACTCCTAAGCAGACCCTTACAATTCCAGCCCCTAGACATACAGTAGATGT
GCAGCTTCCCAGAGAAGACAACCCTGAAGAACCTAGCAAGGAAATCACCTCTCACGAGGAAGGAGGTGGA
GACGTTTCACCTCGAAAAGAACCTCAAGAGCCTGAGGTTTGCCCCACAAAGATTAAGCCGAACCTGAGCA
GCTCCCCTAGGTCAGAGGAAACGACAGCCTCCAGCCTGGTGTGGCCTCTCCCTGCTCACCTTCCTGAAGA
GGACCTGCCAGAAGGTGGCTCCACAGTCTCAGCTCCCACAGCAAGTGGGATGTCTTCTCCTGAACACAAC
CAACCACCAGTTGCACTGTTGGATACGGAGGAGATGAGTGTACCCCAGGACTGTCACCTCCTTCCCTCCA
CTGAAAGCTTTTCCGGGGGAGTCAGTGAAGATGTCATTTCTAGGCCTCATTCTCCTCCTGAAATAGTCAG
TAGAGAAGAAAGTCCTCAGTGCTCAGAAAATCAGAGTTCCCCAATGGGCTTGGAGCCCCCCATGAGTCTG
GGAAAGGCTGAGGACAACCAAAGCATCAGTGCTGAGGTTGAGTCTGGAGACACCCAGGAGCTAAATGTCG
ACCCACTCTTGAAGGAAAGCAGCACTTTTACTGATGAAAACCCCAGTGAAACTGAGGAAAGTGAGGCAGC
AGGTGGTATAGGAAAATTAGAGGGAGAGGACGGTGATGTAAAATGCCTGTCAGAAAAAGACACGTATGAT
ACAAGCATTGACTCACTCGAAGAGAATTTGGACAAGAAGAAAAAAGGTAAAAAATTCCCTGAGGCCTCTG
ATAGGTGCCTAAGAAGTCAACTTTCGGATTCTTCCTCTGCTGACAGATGCCTAAGAAATCAGAGTTCAGA
TTCTTCCTCAGCTTGTCTTGAAATCAAAGTTCCTAAAAATCCTAGTGCAAAACGTTCAAAAAAAGAAGGG
CACCCTGGTGGGACAACACCTAAGGGCCTTCTACCTGACAGTTTCCACACGGAAACTCTGGAGGACACAG
AAAAGCCAAGTGTCAATGAACGCCCCTCTGAGAAAGATGCTGAGCAGGAGGGCGAAGGCGGGGGGATCAT
CACCAGGCAGACTTTGAAAAACATGCTGGACAAAGAAGTCAAGGAGTTACGAGGAGAGATTTTCCCCAGC
AGGGACCCCATAACCACAGCTGGACAGCCACTGCCTGGAGAGAGATTGGAAATCTATGTTCAGTCTAAAA
TGGATGAGAAGAATGCTCATATCCCCTCAGAAAGTATTGCTTGTAAGAGGGACCCAGAACAGGCAAAAGA
AGAGCCAGGGCATATTCCCACACAGCATGTGGAGGAGGCTGTGAATGAGGTAGACAACGAAAACACCCAG
CAGAAAGATGATGAGAGTGATGCCCCATGCAGCTCTCTTGGGTTGTCGAGTAGTGGAAGTGGTGATGCTG
CTAGGGCACCAAAATCGGTGCCAAGGCCTAAAAGATTGACCTCTTCAACCTACAACCTAAGACACGCTCA
TTCTCTGGGCTCCTTGGATGCTTCAAAAGTGACTTCAGAAAAGGAAGCTGCACAAGTAAACCCCATAATG
CCAAAGGAAAATGGAGCTTCAGAGAGTGGAGACCCCCTAGATGAGGACGATGTTGACACCGTGGTAGATG
AACAGCCAAAGTTTATGGAATGGTGTGCTGAGGAGGAGAACCAAGAGCTCATCGCCAACTTCAATGCCCA
GTACATGAAAGTTCAGAAGGGCTGGATCCAGTTGGAGAAAGAAGGACAGCCAACACCAAGAGCAAGGAAC
AAATCAGATAAACTGAAAGAGATTTGGAAAAGCAAGAAAAGGTCACGGAAATGTAGGAGTTCATTGGAGA
GTCAGAAGTGTTCTCCTGTTCAGATGCTCTTTATGACAAACTTTAAATTATCTAATGTTTGTAAATGGTT
CTTAGAGACAACTGAAACCCGGTCTCTAGTCATTGTGAAGAAGCTCAATACTCGCCTTCCAGGAGACGTT
CCCCCTGTCAAGCATCCTCTTCAGAAATACGCTCCTTCCAGCCTATATCCCAGTTCACTACAGGCTGAGC
GCTTGAAAAAGCACTTGAAGAAATTTCCTGGAGCTACCCCTGCTAAGAATAATTGGAAAATGCAGAAGCT
CTGGGCCAAATTTCGAGAGAATCCTGATCAAGTGGAGCCAGAAGATGGCAGTGATGTCAGCCCCGGCCCT
AATTCTGAAGACAGCATAGAGGAAGTCAAGGAAGATAGAAACAGTCATCCTCCAGCAAACCTGCCCACTC
CAGCCAGTACCCGGATTCTTAGAAAATATTCCAATATTCGAGGAAAGCTCAGAGCCCAGCAACGTTTAAT
CAAGAATGAGAAAATGGAATGCCCAGATGCTCTGGCTGTGGAAAGTAAGCCAAGTCGTAAGAGCGTATGC
ATCAACCCTCTGATGTCCCCCAAGCTTGCCCTGCAAGTGGATGCAGATGGGTTTCCTGTTAAGCCCAAGA
GTACTGAAGGAATGAAGGGAAGGAAGGGGAAGCAGGTGTCTGAAATCTTGCCTAAAGCAGAAGTTCAGAG
TAAACGCAAGAGAACAGAAGGCAGCAGCCCTCCAGATAGTAAGAACAAGGGGCCTACGGTGAAAGCCAGC
AAAGAAAAGCATGCTGATGGAGCCACCAAAACCCCTGCTGCCAAGAGGCCAGCTGCAAGGGACAGAAGCA
GCCAACCCCCCAAAAAGACGTCTTTGAAAGAGAATAAAGTGAAGATCCCTAAAAAGTCCGCTGGGAAGAG
CTGCCCTCCCTCCAGGAAAGAAAAAGAGAATACAAACAAAAGGCCTTCCCAGTCTATTGCCTCGGAAACA
CTGACGAAACCTGCAAAACAGAAGGGGGCCGGTGAATCCTCTTCAAGGCCTCAGAAAGCCACGAATAGGA
AGCAGAGTAGTGGAAAGACTCGGGCCAGACCCTCAACGAAAACCCCAGAGAGCAGTGCAGCTCAGAGAAA
GCGAAAGCTGAAGGCAAAGCTGGACTGTTCGCACAGCAAACGGAGGCGGCTGGATGCAAAGTGAAAGGGC
GAATTCGACCCAGCTTTCTTGTACAAAGTTGGCATTATAAAAAATAATTGCTCATCAATTTGTTGCAACG
AACAGGTCACTATCAGTCAAAATAAAATCATTATTTGCCATCCAGCTGATATCCCCTATAGTGAGTCGTA
TTACATGGTCATAGCTGTTTCCTGGCAGCTCTGGCCCGTGTCTCAAAATCTCTGATGTTACATTGCACAA
GATAAAAATATATCATCATGCCTCCTCTAGACCAGCCAGGACAGAAATGCCTCGACTTCGCTGCTACCCA
AGGTTGCCGGGTGACGCACACCGTGGAAACGGATGAAGGCACGAACCCAGTGGACATAAGCCTGTTCGGT
TCGTAAGCTGTAATGCAAGTAGCGTATGCGCTCACGCAACTGGTCCAGAACCTTGACCGAACGCAGCGGT
GGTAACGGCGCAGTGGCGGTTTTCATGGCTTGTTATGACTGTTTTTTTGGGGTACAGTCTATGCCTCGGG
CATCCAAGCAGCAAGCGCGTTACGCCGTGGGTCGATGTTTGATGTTATGGAGCAGCAACGATGTTACGCA
GCAGGGCAGTCGCCCTAAAACAAAGTTAAACATTATGAGGGAAGCGGTGATCGCCGAAGTATCGACTCAA
CTATCAGAGGTAGTTGGCGTCATCGAGCGCCATCTCGAACCGACGTTGCTGGCCGTACATTTGTACGGCT
CCGCAGTGGATGGCGGCCTGAAGCCACACAGTGATATTGATTTGCTGGTTACGGTGACCGTAAGGCTTGA
TGAAACAACGCGGCGAGCTTTGATCAACGACCTTTTGGAAACTTCGGCTTCCCCTGGAGAGAGCGAGATT
CTCCGCGCTGTAGAAGTCACCATTGTTGTGCACGACGACATCATTCCGTGGCGTTATCCAGCTAAGCGCG
AACTGCAATTTGGAGAATGGCAGCGCAATGACATTCTTGCAGGTATCTTCGAGCCAGCCACGATCGACAT
TGATCTGGCTATCTTGCTGACAAAAGCAAGAGAACATAGCGTTGCCTTGGTAGGTCCAGCGGCGGAGGAA
CTCTTTGATCCGGTTCCTGAACAGGATCTATTTGAGGCGCTAAATGAAACCTTAACGCTATGGAACTCGC
CGCCCGACTGGGCTGGCGATGAGCGAAATGTAGTGCTTACGTTGTCCCGCATTTGGTACAGCGCAGTAAC
CGGCAAAATCGCGCCGAAGGATGTCGCTGCCGACTGGGCAATGGAGCGCCTGCCGGCCCAGTATCAGCCC
GTCATACTTGAAGCTAGACAGGCTTATCTTGGACAAGAAGAAGATCGCTTGGCCTCGCGCGCAGATCAGT
TGGAAGAATTTGTCCACTACGTGAAAGGCGAGATCACCAAGGTAGTCGGCAAATAACCCTCGAGCCACCC
ATGACCAAAATCCCTTAACGTGAGTTACGCGTCGTTCCACTGAGCGTCAGACCCCGTAGAAAAGATCAAA
GGATCTTCTTGAGATCCTTTTTTTCTGCGCGTAATCTGCTGCTTGCAAACAAAAAAACCACCGCTACCAG
CGGTGGTTTGTTTGCCGGATCAAGAGCTACCAACTCTTTTTCCGAAGGTAACTGGCTTCAGCAGAGCGCA
GATACCAAATACTGTTCTTCTAGTGTAGCCGTAGTTAGGCCACCACTTCAAGAACTCTGTAGCACCGCCT
ACATACCTCGCTCTGCTAATCCTGTTACCAGTGGCTGCTGCCAGTGGCGATAAGTCGTGTCTTACCGGGT
TGGACTCAAGACGATAGTTACCGGATAAGGCGCAGCGGTCGGGCTGAACGGGGGGTTCGTGCACACAGCC
CAGCTTGGAGCGAACGACCTACACCGAACTGAGATACCTACAGCGTGAGCTATGAGAAAGCGCCACGCTT
CCCGAAGGGAGAAAGGCGGACAGGTATCCGGTAAGCGGCAGGGTCGGAACAGGAGAGCGCACGAGGGAGC
TTCCAGGGGGAAACGCCTGGTATCTTTATAGTCCTGTCGGGTTTCGCCACCTCTGACTTGAGCGTCGATT
TTTGTGATGCTCGTCAGGGGGGCGGAGCCTATGGAAAAACGCCAGCAACGCGGCCTTTTTACGGTTCCTG
GCCTTTTGCTGGCCTTTTGCTCACATGTT
Features (pLannotate 1.2.2; 12 found; start..end, strand, type, name):
    121..213     +  CDS            lacI (fragment): lac repressor; lacI; The lac repressor binds to the lac operator to inhibit transcription in E. coli. This inhibition can be relieved by adding lactose or isopropyl-β-D-thiogalactopyranoside (IPTG).
    268..295     -  terminator     rrnB T2 terminator: transcription terminator T2 from the E. coli rrnB gene
    427..470     +  terminator     rrnB T1 terminator: Escherichia coli rrnB; transcription terminator T1 from the E. coli rrnB gene
    517..553     -  CDS            lacZα (fragment): LacZα fragment of β-galactosidase; lacZ fragment
    569..668     +  protein_bind   attL1: mutant version of attL; recombination site for the Gateway® LR reaction LR Clonase™
    683..1015    +  CDS            LCOR (fragment) (sequence partly withheld): LCOR_HUMAN - Also known as C10orf12 From Homo sapiens (Human).
   5370..5469    -  protein_bind   attL2: mutant version of attL; recombination site for the Gateway® LR reaction LR Clonase™
   5487..5505    -  promoter       T7 promoter: promoter for bacteriophage T7 RNA polymerase
   5695..5718    +  promoter       Pc promoter (fragment): intI1 (promoter lies within the coding sequence); class 1 integron promoter
   5894..5950    +  CDS            GmR (fragment): gentamycin acetyltransferase; aacC1; confers resistance to gentamycin
   5957..6748    +  CDS            SmR: aminoglycoside adenylyltransferase (Murphy, 1985); aadA; confers resistance to spectinomycin and streptomycin
   6841..7429    +  rep_origin     ori: high-copy-number ColE1/pMB1/pBR322/pUC origin of replication
