[The description below was written by a language model from this plasmid's Addgene catalogue record and pLannotate feature annotations shown in this document.]
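Description:
pCR8 PALI1 is a Gateway entry clone built in the Invitrogen pCR8/GW/TOPO backbone, carrying the human PALI1 coding sequence (also recorded as LCOR_Cra_b), a product of the LCOR locus (also known as C10orf12). The 4,674 bp insert was introduced by TOPO cloning, giving a 7,491 nt plasmid. It is maintained in E. coli at high copy from a ColE1/pUC-type origin and selected with spectinomycin through the aadA aminoglycoside adenylyltransferase gene (SmR). Short Pc promoter and gentamicin acetyltransferase fragments lie just upstream of that gene and are probably remnants of the integron-derived cassette from which the marker originates.

The insert sits between attL1 and attL2 sites, so an LR Clonase reaction can move the open reading frame directionally into any attR-containing destination vector, which then supplies the promoter, tags or other expression context. The entry clone itself has no promoter driving PALI1, and no epitope tags or reporters are recorded. The rrnB T1 and T2 terminators upstream of attL1 shield the insert from read-through transcription from the backbone, and a T7 promoter lies just outside attL2, facing toward the insert. Automated annotation recognised only the first roughly 330 bp after attL1 as LCOR. The remainder of the region between the att sites is unannotated, although its length is consistent with the stated insert size. The small lacI and lacZα fragments are backbone remnants.

The plasmid serves as a source clone for generating PALI1 expression constructs. The associated publication studies LCOR/LCORL-encoded vertebrate-specific Polycomb proteins and their effect on PRC2 subtype activities.
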