Addgene plasmid #114442: pCR8 PALI1
Purpose: Entry vector for gateway cloning containing human PALI1 coding sequence
Depositing lab: Adrian Bracken. Depositing organization: Trinity College Dublin. Publication: A Family of Vertebrate-Specific Polycombs Encoded by the LCOR/LCORL Genes Balance PRC2 Subtype Activities. Conway E, Jerman E, Healy E, Ito S, Holoch D, Oliviero G, Deevy O, Glancy E, Fitzpatrick DJ, Mucha M, Watson A, Rice AM, Chammas P, Huang C, Pratt-Kelly I, Koseki Y, Nakayama M, Ishikura T, Streubel G, Wynne K, Hokamp K, McLysaght A, Ciferri C, Di Croce L, Cagney G, Margueron R, Koseki H, Bracken AP. Mol Cell. 2018 May 3;70(3):408-421.e8. doi: 10.1016/j.molcel.2018.03.005. Epub 2018 Apr 5. PubMed 29628311.
Backbone
  Vector backbone: pCR8/GW/TOPO
  Backbone manufacturer: Invitrogen
  Vector type: Gateway Entry Cloning
Growth in bacteria
  Bacterial resistance: Spectinomycin, 50 μg/mL
  Growth temperature: 37°C
  Growth strain: DH5alpha
  Copy number: High Copy
Gene/Insert
  Gene/Insert name: PALI1 (alt name: LCOR_Cra_b)
  Species: H. sapiens (human)
  Insert size (bp): 4674
  Entrez Gene: LCOR (a.k.a. C10orf12, MLR2)
  Promoter: None
  Cloning method: TOPO Cloning
  Sequencing primers: 5′ M13F; 3′ M13R
Terms and licenses: Academic/Nonprofit Terms; Industry Terms: Not Available to Industry
How to cite: pCR8 PALI1 was a gift from Adrian Bracken (Addgene plasmid # 114442 ; http://n2t.net/addgene:114442 ; RRID:Addgene_114442)
