>Addgene plasmid #114442 | pCR8 PALI1 | depositor partial sequence | sequence record 216011 | Insert sequence PALI1 CDS
ATGCAGCGAATGATCCAACAATTTGCTGCTGAATATACCTCAAAAAATAGCTCTACTCAGGACCCCAGCC
AGCCCAATAGCACAAAGAACCAAAGCCTGCCGAAAGCATCTCCAGTCACCACCTCTCCCACGGCTGCAAC
TACTCAGAACCCTGTGCTCAGCAAACTTCTCATGGCTGACCAAGACTCACCTCTGGACCTTACTGTCAGA
[60 nt withheld, positions 211-270]
CCATGTGCTGGCAGCACTTCCCTGAGCCACTCTCCAGGCTGCTCCAGTACTCAAGGGAACGGTGAGAACT
CAACAGAGGCAAAAGCAGTAGATTCTAACAATCAGTCGAAGTCCCCACTGGAGAAATTTATGGTCAAACT
GTGTACTCATCATCAAAAGCAATTCATTCGTGTTCTGAACGACCTGTACACTGAATCTCAACCAGGCACT
GAGGACCTGCAGCCTTCTGATTCGGGAGCAATGGATGTATCCACTTGCAATGCTGGCTGTGCCCAGCTCA
GCACCAAACATAAGGAAAAAGATGCTCTGTGTCTCGATATGAAGTCTTCTGCTTCTGTAGATTTGTTCGT
AGACTCGTCAGACTCTCACAGCCCTCTACACTTGACGGAACAGACCCCGAAGAAGCCTCCTCCTGAGATA
AACCCTGTAGATGGAAGAGAGAATGCCTTGACTGTTGTCCAGAAAGATTCCTCTGAACTTCCAACCACTA
AATCGAATTCTATTAATAGCAGTTCAGTGGATAGTTTCACTCCGGGATACCTCACTGCATCTAATTGTTC
CTCAGTGAACTTCCACCACATCCCTAAAATCTTGGAGGGGCAGACCACTGGACAAGAGCAAGACACAAAT
GTGAACATATGTGAGGATGGTAAAGACCATATGCAGAGTTCAGCTTTAGTAGAAAGTCTAATTACAGTAA
AAATGGCAGCTGAGAATAGTGAGGAAGGCAATACCTGTATTATTCCTCAAAGAAATTTGTTCAAAGCTTT
ATCAGAAGAGGCTTGGAACTCAGGGTTTATGGGGAACTCATCTAGAACTGCTGACAAAGAGAATACTTTA
CAGTGTCCAAAAACACCTTTGCGCCAGGATTTAGAGGCAAATGAACAAGATGCAAGGCCAAAGCAAGAGA
ACCATCTTCACTCTCTGGGAAGAAATAAGGTGGGTTACCATTTACATCCCAGTGATAAGGGCCAGTTTGA
TCATTCCAAAGATGGTTGGTTAGGCCCCGGCCCTATGCCAGCTGTACACAAAGCGGCAAATGGACACTCA
AGAACCAAGATGATATCAACCTCCATCAAGACAGCTCGGAAAAGTAAAAGGGCATCAGGGCTGAGGATAA
ATGATTATGATAACCAGTGTGATGTTGTTTATATCAGTCAACCAATAACAGAATGCCACTTTGAGAATCA
AAAATCAATATTATCTTCTCGGAAAACAGCCAGAAAGAGTACTCGAGGATACTTTTTCAATGGTGACTGT
TGTGAGCTGCCAACTGTTCGTACACTGGCCAGAAATTTACACTCCCAGGAAAAAGCAAGCTGCTCAGCAT
TGGCATCAGAGGCAGTTTTCACTCCTAAGCAGACCCTTACAATTCCAGCCCCTAGACATACAGTAGATGT
GCAGCTTCCCAGAGAAGACAACCCTGAAGAACCTAGCAAGGAAATCACCTCTCACGAGGAAGGAGGTGGA
GACGTTTCACCTCGAAAAGAACCTCAAGAGCCTGAGGTTTGCCCCACAAAGATTAAGCCGAACCTGAGCA
GCTCCCCTAGGTCAGAGGAAACGACAGCCTCCAGCCTGGTGTGGCCTCTCCCTGCTCACCTTCCTGAAGA
GGACCTGCCAGAAGGTGGCTCCACAGTCTCAGCTCCCACAGCAAGTGGGATGTCTTCTCCTGAACACAAC
CAACCACCAGTTGCACTGTTGGATACGGAGGAGATGAGTGTACCCCAGGACTGTCACCTCCTTCCCTCCA
CTGAAAGCTTTTCCGGGGGAGTCAGTGAAGATGTCATTTCTAGGCCTCATTCTCCTCCTGAAATAGTCAG
TAGAGAAGAAAGTCCTCAGTGCTCAGAAAATCAGAGTTCCCCAATGGGCTTGGAGCCCCCCATGAGTCTG
GGAAAGGCTGAGGACAACCAAAGCATCAGTGCTGAGGTTGAGTCTGGAGACACCCAGGAGCTAAATGTCG
ACCCACTCTTGAAGGAAAGCAGCACTTTTACTGATGAAAACCCCAGTGAAACTGAGGAAAGTGAGGCAGC
AGGTGGTATAGGAAAATTAGAGGGAGAGGACGGTGATGTAAAATGCCTGTCAGAAAAAGACACGTATGAT
ACAAGCATTGACTCACTCGAAGAGAATTTGGACAAGAAGAAAAAAGGTAAAAAATTCCCTGAGGCCTCTG
ATAGGTGCCTAAGAAGTCAACTTTCGGATTCTTCCTCTGCTGACAGATGCCTAAGAAATCAGAGTTCAGA
TTCTTCCTCAGCTTGTCTTGAAATCAAAGTTCCTAAAAATCCTAGTGCAAAACGTTCAAAAAAAGAAGGG
CACCCTGGTGGGACAACACCTAAGGGCCTTCTACCTGACAGTTTCCACACGGAAACTCTGGAGGACACAG
AAAAGCCAAGTGTCAATGAACGCCCCTCTGAGAAAGATGCTGAGCAGGAGGGCGAAGGCGGGGGGATCAT
CACCAGGCAGACTTTGAAAAACATGCTGGACAAAGAAGTCAAGGAGTTACGAGGAGAGATTTTCCCCAGC
AGGGACCCCATAACCACAGCTGGACAGCCACTGCCTGGAGAGAGATTGGAAATCTATGTTCAGTCTAAAA
TGGATGAGAAGAATGCTCATATCCCCTCAGAAAGTATTGCTTGTAAGAGGGACCCAGAACAGGCAAAAGA
AGAGCCAGGGCATATTCCCACACAGCATGTGGAGGAGGCTGTGAATGAGGTAGACAACGAAAACACCCAG
CAGAAAGATGATGAGAGTGATGCCCCATGCAGCTCTCTTGGGTTGTCGAGTAGTGGAAGTGGTGATGCTG
CTAGGGCACCAAAATCGGTGCCAAGGCCTAAAAGATTGACCTCTTCAACCTACAACCTAAGACACGCTCA
TTCTCTGGGCTCCTTGGATGCTTCAAAAGTGACTTCAGAAAAGGAAGCTGCACAAGTAAACCCCATAATG
CCAAAGGAAAATGGAGCTTCAGAGAGTGGAGACCCCCTAGATGAGGACGATGTTGACACCGTGGTAGATG
AACAGCCAAAGTTTATGGAATGGTGTGCTGAGGAGGAGAACCAAGAGCTCATCGCCAACTTCAATGCCCA
GTACATGAAAGTTCAGAAGGGCTGGATCCAGTTGGAGAAAGAAGGACAGCCAACACCAAGAGCAAGGAAC
AAATCAGATAAACTGAAAGAGATTTGGAAAAGCAAGAAAAGGTCACGGAAATGTAGGAGTTCATTGGAGA
GTCAGAAGTGTTCTCCTGTTCAGATGCTCTTTATGACAAACTTTAAATTATCTAATGTTTGTAAATGGTT
CTTAGAGACAACTGAAACCCGGTCTCTAGTCATTGTGAAGAAGCTCAATACTCGCCTTCCAGGAGACGTT
CCCCCTGTCAAGCATCCTCTTCAGAAATACGCTCCTTCCAGCCTATATCCCAGTTCACTACAGGCTGAGC
GCTTGAAAAAGCACTTGAAGAAATTTCCTGGAGCTACCCCTGCTAAGAATAATTGGAAAATGCAGAAGCT
CTGGGCCAAATTTCGAGAGAATCCTGATCAAGTGGAGCCAGAAGATGGCAGTGATGTCAGCCCCGGCCCT
AATTCTGAAGACAGCATAGAGGAAGTCAAGGAAGATAGAAACAGTCATCCTCCAGCAAACCTGCCCACTC
CAGCCAGTACCCGGATTCTTAGAAAATATTCCAATATTCGAGGAAAGCTCAGAGCCCAGCAACGTTTAAT
CAAGAATGAGAAAATGGAATGCCCAGATGCTCTGGCTGTGGAAAGTAAGCCAAGTCGTAAGAGCGTATGC
ATCAACCCTCTGATGTCCCCCAAGCTTGCCCTGCAAGTGGATGCAGATGGGTTTCCTGTTAAGCCCAAGA
GTACTGAAGGAATGAAGGGAAGGAAGGGGAAGCAGGTGTCTGAAATCTTGCCTAAAGCAGAAGTTCAGAG
TAAACGCAAGAGAACAGAAGGCAGCAGCCCTCCAGATAGTAAGAACAAGGGGCCTACGGTGAAAGCCAGC
AAAGAAAAGCATGCTGATGGAGCCACCAAAACCCCTGCTGCCAAGAGGCCAGCTGCAAGGGACAGAAGCA
GCCAACCCCCCAAAAAGACGTCTTTGAAAGAGAATAAAGTGAAGATCCCTAAAAAGTCCGCTGGGAAGAG
CTGCCCTCCCTCCAGGAAAGAAAAAGAGAATACAAACAAAAGGCCTTCCCAGTCTATTGCCTCGGAAACA
CTGACGAAACCTGCAAAACAGAAGGGGGCCGGTGAATCCTCTTCAAGGCCTCAGAAAGCCACGAATAGGA
AGCAGAGTAGTGGAAAGACTCGGGCCAGACCCTCAACGAAAACCCCAGAGAGCAGTGCAGCTCAGAGAAA
GCGAAAGCTGAAGGCAAAGCTGGACTGTTCGCACAGCAAACGGAGGCGGCTGGATGCAAAGTGA
